>Addgene plasmid #145434 | pGBW-m4046551 | addgene full sequence | sequence record 292553 | Addgene NGS Result
CTGCTATGGAGGTCAGGTATGATTTAAATGGTCAGTTAGAGCGGCCGCCCCACACACCATAGCTTCAAAA
TGTTTCTACTCCTTTTTTACTCTTCCAGATTTTCTCGGACTCCGCGCATCGCCGTACCACTTCAAAACAC
CCAAGCACAGCATACTAAATTTCCCCTCTTTCTTCCTCTAGGGTGTCGTTAATTACCCGTACTAAAGGTT
TGGAAAAGAAAAAAGAGACCGCCTCGTTTCTTTTTCTTCGTCGAAAAAGGCAATAAAAATTTTTATCACG
TTTCTTTTTCTTGAAAATTTTTTTTTTTGATTTTTTTCTCTTTCGATGACCTCCCATTGATATTTAAGTT
AATAAACGGTCTTCAATTTCTCAAGTTTCAGTTTCATTTTTCTTGTTCTATTACAACTTTTTTTACTTCT
TGCTCATTAGAAAGAAAGCATAGCAATCTAATCTAAGTTTTAATTACAAAATGGGTTTTAGAAAAATGGC
ATTCCCATCTGGTAAAGTTGAGGGTTGTATGGTACAAGTAACTTGTGGTACAACTACACTTAACGGTCTT
TGGCTTGATGACGTAGTTTACTGTCCAAGACATGTGATCTGCACCTCTGAAGACATGCTTAACCCTAATT
ATGAAGATTTACTCATTCGTAAGTCTAATCATAATTTCTTGGTACAGGCTGGTAATGTTCAACTCAGGGT
TATTGGACATTCTATGCAAAATTGTGTACTTAAGCTTAAGGTTGATACAGCCAATCCTAAGACACCTAAG
TATAAGTTTGTTCGCATTCAACCAGGACAGACTTTTTCAGTGTTAGCTTGTTACAATGGTTCACCATCTG
GTGTTTACCAATGTGCTATGAGGCCCAATTTCACTATTAAGGGTTCATTCCTTAATGGTTCATGTGGTAG
TGTTGGTTTTAACATAGATTATGACTGTGTCTCTTTTTGTTACATGCACCATATGGAATTACCAACTGGA
GTTCATGCTGGCACAGACTTAGAAGGTAACTTTTATGGACCTTTTGTTGACAGGCAAACAGCACAAGCAG
CTGGTACGGACACAACTATTACAGTTAATGTTTTAGCTTGGTTGTACGCTGCTGTTATAAATGGAGACAG
GTGGTTTCTCAATCGATTTACCACAACTCTTAATGACTTTAACCTTGTGGCTATGAAGTACAATTATGAA
CCTCTAACACAAGACCATGTTGACATACTAGGACCTCTTTCTGCTCAAACTGGAATTGCCGTTTTAGATA
TGTGTGCTTCATTAAAAGAATTACTGCAAAATGGTATGAATGGACGTACCATATTGGGTAGTGCTTTATT
AGAAGATGAATTTACACCTTTTGATGTTGTTAGACAATGCTCAGGTGTTACTTTCCTCGTGCCGAGAGGT
TCTTGGAGCCATCCGCAGTTTGAAAAATAAACAGGCCCCTTTTCCTTTGTCGATATCATGTAATTAGTTA
TGTCACGCTTACATTCACGCCCTCCTCCCACATCCGCTCTAACCGAAAAGGAAGGAGTTAGACAACCTGA
AGTCTAGGTCCCTATTTATTTTTTTTAATAGTTATGTTAGTATTAAGAACGTTATTTATATTTCAAATTT
TTCTTTTTTTTCTGTACAAAGCGGCCGCCGAACCACTAGTGCACTGCAGTACACGGTTTCCTTGAAATTT
TTTTGATTCGGTAATCTCCGAACAGAAGGAAGAACGAAGGAAGGAGCACAGACTTAGATTGGTATATATA
CGCATATGTAGTGTTGAAGAAACATGAAATTGCCCAGTATTCTTAACCCAACTGCACAGAACAAAAACGT
GCAGGAAACGAAGATAAATCATGTCGAAAGCTACATATAAGGAACGTGCTGCTACTCATCCTAGTCCTGT
TGCTGCCAAGCTATTTAATATCATGCACGAAAAGCAAACAAACTTGTGTGCTTCATTGGATGTTCGTACC
ACCAAGGAATTACTGGAGTTAGTTGAAGCATTAGGTCCCAAAATTTGTTTACTAAAAACACATGTGGATA
TCTTGACTGATTTTTCCATGGAGGGCACAGTTAAGCCGCTAAAGGCATTATCCGCCAAGTACAATTTTTT
ACTCTTCGAGGACAGAAAATTTGCTGACATTGGTAATACAGTCAAATTGCAGTACTCTGCGGGTGTATAC
AGAATAGCAGAATGGGCAGACATTACGAATGCACACGGTGTGGTGGGCCCAGGTATTGTTAGCGGTTTGA
AGCAGGCGGCAGAAGAAGTAACAAAGGAACCTAGAGGCCTTTTGATGTTAGCAGAATTGTCATGCAAGGG
CTCCCTATCTACTGGAGAATATACTAAGGGTACTGTTGACATTGCGAAGAGCGACAAAGATTTTGTTATC
GGCTTTATTGCTCAAAGAGACATGGGTGGAAGAGATGAAGGTTACGATTGGTTGATTATGACACCCGGTG
TGGGTTTAGATGACAAGGGAGATGCATTGGGTCAACAGTATAGAACCGTGGATGATGTGGTTTCTACAGG
ATCTGACATTATTATTGTTGGAAGAGGACTATTTGCAAAGGGAAGGGATGCTAAGGTAGAGGGTGAACGT
TACAGAAAAGCAGGCTGGGAAGCATATTTGAGAAGATGCGGCCAGCAAAACTAAAAAACTGTATTATAAG
TAAATGCATGTATACTAAACTCACAAATTAGAGCTTCAATTTAATTATATCAGTTATTACCCGAGTAACG
AAGCATCTGTGCTTCATTTTGTAGAACAAAAATGCAACGCGAGAGCGCTAATTTTTCAAACAAAGAATCT
GAGCTGCATTTTTACAGAACAGAAATGCAACGCGAAAGCGCTATTTTACCAACGAAGAATCTGTGCTTCA
TTTTTGTAAAACAAAAATGCAACGCGAGAGCGCTAATTTTTCAAACAAAGAATCTGAGCTGCATTTTTAC
AGAACAGAAATGCAACGCGAGAGCGCTATTTTACCAACAAAGAATCTATACTTCTTTTTTGTTCTACAAA
AATGCATCCCGAGAGCGCTATTTTTCTAACAAAGCATCTTAGATTACTTTTTTTCTCCTTTGTGCGCTCT
ATAATGCAGTCTCTTGATAACTTTTTGCACTGTAGGTCCGTTAAGGTTAGAAGAAGGCTACTTTGGTGTC
TATTTTCTCTTCCATAAAAAAAGCCTGACTCCACTTCCCGCGTTTACTGATTACTAGCGAAGCTGCGGGT
GCATTTTTTCAAGATAAAGGCATCCCCGATTATATTCTATACCGATGTGGATTGCGCATACTTTGTGAAC
AGAAAGTGATAGCGTTGATGATTCTTCATTGGTCAGAAAATTATGAACGGTTTCTTCTATTTTGTCTCTA
TATACTACGTATAGGAAATGTTTACATTTTCGTATTGTTTTCGATTCACTCTATGAATAGTTCTTACTAC
AATTTTTTTGTCTAAAGAGTAATACTAGAGATAAACATAAAAAATGTAGAGGTCGAGTTTAGATGCAAGT
TCAAGGAGCGAAAGGTGGATGGGTAGGTTATATAGGGATATAGCACAGAGATATATAGCAAAGAGATACT
TTTGAGCAATGTTTGTGGAAGCGGTATTCGCAATATTTTAGTAGCTCGTTACAGTCCGGTGCGTTTTTGG
TTTTTTGAAAGTGCGTCATCAGAGCGCTTTTGGTTTTCAAAAGCGCTCTGAAGTTCCTATACTTTCTAGC
TAGAGAATAGGAACTTCCCGAGCGGCCGCGTGTTACAAGCTTGACTCCAGCGTAACTGGACTGCAATCAA
CTCACTGGCTCACCTTCACGGGTGGGCCTTTCTTCGGTAGAAAATCAAAGGATCTTCTTGAGATCCTTTT
TTTCTGCGCGTAATCTGCTGCTTGCAAACAAAAAAACCACCGCTACCAGCGGTGGTTTGTTTGCCGGATC
AAGAGCTACCAACTCTTTTTCCGAGGTAACTGGCTTCAGCAGAGCGCAGATACCAAATACTGTTCTTCTA
GTGTAGCCGTAGTTAGGCCACCACTTCAAGAACTCTGTAGCACCGCCTACATACCTCGCTCTGCTAATCC
TGTTACCAGTGGCTGCTGCCAGTGGCGATAAGTCGTGTCTTACCGGGTTGGACTCAAGACGATAGTTACC
GGATAAGGCGCAGCGGTCGGGCTGAACGGGGGGTTCGTGCACACAGCCCAGCTTGGAGCGAACGACCTAC
ACCGAACTGAGATACCTACAGCGTGAGCTATGAGAAAGCGCCACGCTTCCCGAAGGGAGAAAGGCGGACA
GGTATCCGGTAAGCGGCAGGGTCGGAACAGGAGAGCGCACGAGGGAGCTTCCAGGGGTAAACGCCTGGTA
TCTTTATAGTCCTGTCGGGTTTCGCCACCTCTGACTTGAGCATCGATTTTTGTGATGCTCGTCAGGGGGG
CGGAGCCTATGGAAAAACGCCAGCAACGCAGAAAGGCCCACCCGAAGGTGAGCCAGGTGATTACATTTGG
GCCCTCATCAGAGGTTTTCACCGTCATCACCGAAACGCGCGAGGCAGCTGCGGTAAAGCTCATCAGCGTG
GTCGTGAAGCGATTCACAGATGTCTGCCTGTTCATCCGCGTCCAGCTCGTTGAGTTTCTCCAGAAGCGTT
AATGTCTGGCTTCTGATAAAGCGGGCCATGTTAAGGGCGGTTTTTTCCTGTTTGGTCACTTACCAATGCT
TAATCAGTGAGGCACCTATCTCAGCGATCTGTCTATTTCGTTCATCCATAGTTGCCTGACTCCCCGTCGT
GTAGATAACTACGATGCGGGAGGGCTTACCATCTGGCCCCAGTGCTGCAATGATACCGCGAGACCCACGC
TCACCGGCTCCAGATTTATCAGCAATAAACCAGCCAGCCGGGAGGGCCGAGCGCAGAAGTGATCCTGCAA
CTTTATCCGCCTCCATCCAGTCTATTAATTGTTGCCGGGAAGCTAGAGTAAGTAGTTCGCCAGTTAATAG
TTTGCGCAACGTTGTTGCCATTGCTACAGGCATCGTGGTGTCACGCTCGTCGTTTGGTATGGCTTCATTC
AGCTCCGGTTCCCAACGATCAAGGCGAGTTACATGATCCCCCATGTTGTGCAAAAAAGCGGTTAGCTCCT
TCGGTCCTCCGATCGTTGCCAGAAGTAAGTTGGCCGCAGTGTTATCACTCATGGTTATGGCAGCACTGCA
TAATTCTCTTACTGTCATGCCATCCGTGAGATGCTTTTCTGTGACTGGTGAGTACTCAACCAAGTCATTC
TGAGAATAGTGTATGCGGCGACCGAGTTGCTCTTGCCCGGCGTCAATACGGGATAATACCGCGCCACATA
GCAGAACTTTAAAAGTGCTCATCATTGGAAAACGTTCTTCGGGGCGTAAACTCTCAAGGATCTTACCGCT
GTTGAGATCCAGTTCGATGTAACCCACTCGTGCACCCAACTGATCTTCAGCATCTTTTACTTTCACCAGC
GTTTCTGGGTGAGCAAAAACAGGAAGGCAAAATGCCGCAAAAAAGGGAATAAGGGCGACACGGAAATGTT
GAATACTCATTTTAGCTTCCTTAGCTCCTGAAAATCTCGATAACTCAAAAAATACGCCCGGTAGTGATCT
TATTTCATTATGGTGAAAGTTGGAACCTCTTACGTGCCGATCAAGTCAAAAGCCTCCGGTCGGAGGCTTT
TGACTTT
Features (pLannotate 1.2.2; 13 found; start..end, strand, type, name):
     50..457     +  promoter       TEF1 promoter: S. cerevisiae TEF1; promoter for EF-1α
    474..1385    +  CDS            R1A_SARS2 (fragment): Experimental evidence at protein level: Swiss-Prot protein existence level 1. [Non-structural protein 10]: Plays a pivotal role in viral transcription by stimulating both nsp14 3'-5' exoribonuclease and nsp16 2'-O-methyltransferase activities. Therefore plays an essential role in viral mRNAs cap methylation. From Severe acute respiratory syndrome coronavirus 2 (2019-nCoV) (SARS-CoV-2).
   1456..1628    +  terminator     CYC1 terminator (fragment): S. cerevisiae CYC1; transcription terminator for CYC1
   1664..1840    +  promoter       URA3 promoter (fragment): S. cerevisiae URA3
   1841..2644    +  CDS            URA3: orotidine-5'-phosphate decarboxylase, required for uracil biosynthesis; S. cerevisiae URA3; yeast auxotrophic marker, counterselectable with 5-fluoroorotic acid (5-FOA)
   2727..3709    -  rep_origin     2μ ori: yeast 2μ plasmid origin of replication
   3787..3816    +  terminator     T3Te terminator: phage T3 early transcription terminator
   3838..4425    +  rep_origin     ori: high-copy-number ColE1/pMB1/pBR322/pUC origin of replication
   4437..4464    -  terminator     T7Te terminator: phage T7 early transcription terminator
   4488..4679    -  CDS            rop: Rop protein, which maintains plasmids at low copy number; rop
   4680..5540    -  CDS            AmpR: β-lactamase; bla; confers resistance to ampicillin, carbenicillin, and related antibiotics
   5541..5643    -  promoter       cat promoter: promoter of the E. coli cat gene encoding chloramphenicol acetyltransferase
   5644..5675    -  terminator     tonB terminator: bidirectional E. coli tonB-P14 transcription terminator
