[The description below was written by a language model from this plasmid's Addgene catalogue record and pLannotate feature annotations shown in this document.]
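Description:
pGBW-m4046551 is an episomal yeast expression plasmid for producing the SARS-CoV-2 3C-like proteinase (the main protease released from the ORF1ab polyprotein) in Saccharomyces cerevisiae. It is an E. coli–yeast shuttle vector. In bacteria it replicates from a high-copy ColE1/pUC-type origin and is selected with ampicillin through a β-lactamase gene that the annotation places downstream of a cat promoter. In yeast it is maintained by the 2μ origin, and selection relies on URA3, which complements uracil auxotrophy and can be counterselected with 5-FOA. A short rop annotation lies directly next to AmpR, although the record lists the plasmid as high copy. Phage T3Te and T7Te terminators and a tonB terminator flank the bacterial modules, presumably to insulate them from read-through transcription.

The expression cassette places the wild-type protease coding sequence, about 0.9 kb and made by gene synthesis, under the constitutive TEF1 promoter, with a CYC1 terminator fragment downstream. The listing of budding yeast alongside the virus as species may reflect codon adaptation, but the record does not say so explicitly. The automated annotation identifies the insert only as a fragment of the SARS-CoV-2 replicase polyprotein 1a. Its accompanying text about nsp10 is generic to that polyprotein entry and does not describe this segment. According to the catalogue, the backbone supplies a C-terminal thrombin-cleavable StrepII tag, which would allow affinity capture on Strep-Tactin resin and later removal of the tag; the feature table does not annotate this tag separately. The plasmid is intended for constitutive yeast expression of the viral protease, and the tag suggests purification as one likely use.
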