Addgene plasmid #145434: pGBW-m4046551
Purpose: Yeast Expression plasmid for SARS-CoV-2 3C-like proteinase
Depositing lab: Ginkgo Bioworks & Benjie Chen. Depositing organization: Ginkgo Bioworks.
Backbone
  Vector backbone: AmpR; 2u URA3
  Backbone size w/o insert (bp): 4078
  Vector type: Yeast Expression
  Selectable markers: URA3
Growth in bacteria
  Bacterial resistance: Ampicillin, 100 μg/mL
  Growth temperature: 37°C
  Growth strain: DH5alpha
  Copy number: High Copy
Gene/Insert
  Gene/Insert name: SARS-CoV-2 3C-like proteinase
  Species: S. cerevisiae (budding yeast); Severe acute respiratory syndrome coronavirus 2
  Insert size (bp): 911
  Mutation: wt
  Entrez Gene: ORF1ab (a.k.a. GU280_gp01)
  Promoter: pTEF1
  Tag / fusion protein: Cleavable thrombin;StrepII (C terminal on backbone)
  Cloning method: Unknown
Resource information
  A portion of this plasmid was derived from a plasmid made by: GinkgoBioworks
Depositor comments: NCBI Reference Sequence: YP_009725301.1Created by gene synthesis with Not1 site.
How to cite: pGBW-m4046551 was a gift from Ginkgo Bioworks & Benjie Chen (Addgene plasmid # 145434 ; http://n2t.net/addgene:145434 ; RRID:Addgene_145434)
